>Addgene plasmid #140902 | pCX-NTOM-SpiCee | depositor full sequence | sequence record 273564 | pCX-NTOM-SpiCee sequence 6595 bps
GTCGACATTGATTATTGACTAGTTATTAATAGTAATCAATTACGGGGTCATTAGTTCATAGCCCATATAT
GGAGTTCCGCGTTACATAACTTACGGTAAATGGCCCGCCTGGCTGACCGCCCAACGACCCCCGCCCATTG
ACGTCAATAATGACGTATGTTCCCATAGTAACGCCAATAGGGACTTTCCATTGACGTCAATGGGTGGACT
ATTTACGGTAAACTGCCCACTTGGCAGTACATCAAGTGTATCATATGCCAAGTACGCCCCCTATTGACGT
CAATGACGGTAAATGGCCCGCCTGGCATTATGCCCAGTACATGACCTTATGGGACTTTCCTACTTGGCAG
TACATCTACGTATTAGTCATCGCTATTACCATGGGTCGAGGTGAGCCCCACGTTCTGCTTCACTCTCCCC
ATCTCCCCCCCCTCCCCACCCCCAATTTTGTATTTATTTATTTTTTAATTATTTTGTGCAGCGATGGGGG
CGGGGGGGGGGGGGGCGCGCGCCAGGCGGGGCGGGGCGGGGCGAGGGGCGGGGCGGGGCGAGGCGGAGAG
GTGCGGCGGCAGCCAATCAGAGCGGCGCGCTCCGAAAGTTTCCTTTTATGGCGAGGCGGCGGCGGCGGCG
GCCCTATAAAAAGCGAAGCGCGCGGCGGGCGGGAGTCGCTGCGTTGCCTTCGCCCCGTGCCCCGCTCCGC
GCCGCCTCGCGCCGCCCGCCCCGGCTCTGACTGACCGCGTTACTCCCACAGGTGAGCGGGCGGGACGGCC
CTTCTCCTCCGGGCTGTAATTAGCGCTTGGTTTAATGACGGCTCGTTTCTTTTCTGTGGCTGCGTGAAAG
CCTTAAAGGGCTCCGGGAGGGCCCTTTGTGCGGGGGGGAGCGGCTCGGGGGGTGCGTGCGTGTGTGTGTG
CGTGGGGAGCGCCGCGTGCGGCCCGCGCTGCCCGGCGGCTGTGAGCGCTGCGGGCGCGGCGCGGGGCTTT
GTGCGCTCCGCGTGTGCGCGAGGGGAGCGCGGCCGGGGGCGGTGCCCCGCGGTGCGGGGGGGCTGCGAGG
GGAACAAAGGCTGCGTGCGGGGTGTGTGCGTGGGGGGGTGAGCAGGGGGTGTGGGCGCGGCGGTCGGGCT
GTAACCCCCCCCTGCACCCCCCTCCCCGAGTTGCTGAGCACGGCCCGGCTTCGGGTGCGGGGCTCCGTAC
GGGGCGTGGCGCGGGGCTCGCCGTGCCGGGCGGGGGGTGGCGGCAGGTGGGGGTGCCGGGCGGGGCGGGG
CCGCCTCGGGCCGGGGAGGGCTCGGGGGAGGGGCGCGGCGGCCCCCGGAGCGCCGGCGGCTGTCGAGGCG
CGGCGAGCCGCAGCCATTGCCTTTTATGGTAATCGTGCGAGAGGGCGCAGGGACTTCCTTTGTCCCAAAT
CTGTGCGGAGCCGAAATCTGGGAGGCGCCGCCGCACCCCCTCTAGCGGGCGCGGGGCGAAGCGGTGCGGC
GCCGGCAGGAAGGAAATGGGCGGGGAGGGCCTTCGTGCGTCGCCGCGCCGCCGTCCCCTTCTCCCTCTCC
AGCCTCGGGGCTGTCCGCGGGGGGACGGCTGCCTTCGGGGGGGACGGGGCAGGGCGGGGTTCGGCTTCTG
GCGTGTGACCGGCGGCTCTAGAGCCTCTGCTAACCATGTTCATGCCTTCTTCTTTTTCCTACAGCTCCTG
GGCAACGTGCTGGTTATTGTGCTGTCTCATCATTTTGGCAAAGAATTCTGATATCTTTAATTAAACCCCG
GGCCACCATACATGGTGGGCCGCAACAGCGCGATTGCAGCTGGAGTGTGCGGCGCGCTGTTCATTGGCTA
TTGCATTTACTTTGATCGCAAACGCCGCAGCGATCCGAACTTTAAATCTAGATTGGCTACTACACTTGAA
CGTATTGAGAAGAACTTTGTCATTACTGACCCAAGATTGCCAGATAATCCCATTATATTCGCGTCCGATA
GTTTCTTGCAGTTGACAGAATATAGCCGTGAAGAAATTTTGGGAAGAAACTGCAGGTTTCTACAAGGTCC
TGAAACTGATCGCGCGACAGTGAGAAAAATTAGAGATGCCATAGATAACCAAACAGAGGTCACTGTTCAG
CTGATTAATTATACAAAGAGTGGTAAAAAGTTCTGGAACCTCTTTCACTTGCAGCCTATGCGAGATCAGA
AGGGAGATGTCCAGTACTTTATTGGGGTTCAGTTGGATGGAACTGAGATCGATATGTCGATGACAGACTT
GCTCAGCGCTGAGGACATCAAGAAGGCGATAGGAGCCTTTACTGCTGCAGACTCCTTCGACCACAAAAAG
TTCTTCCAGATGGTGGGCCTGAAGAAAAAGAGTGCGGATGATGTGAAGAAGGTGTTCCACATTCTGGACA
AAGACAAAGATGGCTTCATTGACGAGGATGAGCTGGGGTCCATTCTGAAGGGCTTCTCCTCAGATGCCAG
AGACTTGTCTGCTAAGGAAACAAAGACGCTGATGGCTGCTGGAGACAAGGACGGGGATGGCAAGATTGGG
GTTGAAGAGTTCTCCACTCTGGTGGCCGAAAGCATCGATCTTAAG
[222 nt withheld, positions 2566-2787]
AGAAAAATGAAAGACACACTTAAGGCGGATCCCGCCACCATGGCCTCCTCCGAGGACGTCATCAAGGAGT
TCATGCGCTTCAAGGTGCGCATGGAGGGCTCCGTGAACGGCCACGAGTTCGAGATCGAGGGCGAGGGCGA
GGGCCGCCCCTACGAGGGCACCCAGACCGCCAAGCTGAAGGTGACCAAGGGCGGCCCCCTGCCCTTCGCC
TGGGACATCCTGTCCCCTCAGTTCCAGTACGGCTCCAAGGCCTACGTGAAGCACCCCGCCGACATCCCCG
ACTACTTGAAGCTGTCCTTCCCCGAGGGCTTCAAGTGGGAGCGCGTGATGAACTTCGAGGATGGCGGCGT
GGTGACCGTGACCCAGGACTCCTCCCTGCAGGACGGCGAGTTCATCTACAAGGTGAAGCTGCGCGGCACC
AACTTCCCCTCCGACGGCCCCGTAATGCAGAAGAAGACCATGGGCTGGGAGGCCTCCACCGAGCGGATGT
ACCCCGAGGACGGCGCCCTGAAGGGCGAGATCAAGATGAGGCTGAAGCTGAAGGACGGCGGCCACTACGA
CGCCGAGGTCAAGACCACCTACATGGCCAAGAAGCCCGTGCAGCTGCCCGGCGCCTACAAGACCGACATC
AAGCTGGACATCACCTCCCACAACGAGGACTACACCATCGTGGAACAGTACGAGCGCGCCGAGGGCCGCC
CCTCCACCGGCGCCTGTACAAGTAAGAATTCTGCAGATAAACGCTAGCGAATTCACTCCTCAGGTGCAGG
CTGCCTATCAGAAGGTGGTGGCTGGTGTGGCCAATGCCCTGGCTCACAAATACCACTGAGATCTTTTTCC
CTCTGCCAAAAATTATGGGGACATCATGAAGCCCCTTGAGCATCTGACTTCTGGCTAATAAAGGAAATTT
ATTTTCATTGCAATAGTGTGTTGGAATTTTTTGTGTCTCTCACTCGGAAGGACATATGGGAGGGCAAATC
ATTTAAAACATCAGAATGAGTATTTGGTTTAGAGTTTGGCAACATATGCCATATGCTGGCTGCCATGAAC
AAAGGTGGCTATAAAGAGGTCATCAGTATATGAAACAGCCCCCTGCTGTCCATTCCTTATTCCATAGAAA
AGCCTTGACTTGAGGTTAGATTTTTTTTATATTTTGTTTTGTGTTATTTTTTTCTTTAACATCCCTAAAA
TTTTCCTTACATGTTTTACTAGCCAGATTTTTCCTCCTCTCCTGACTACTCCCAGTCATAGCTGTCCCTC
TTCTCTTATGAAGATCCCTCGACCTGCAGCCCAAGCTTGGCGTAATCATGGTCATAGCTGTTTCCTGTGT
GAAATTGTTATCCGCTCACAATTCCACACAACATACGAGCCGGAAGCATAAAGTGTAAAGCCTGGGGTGC
CTAATGAGTGAGCTAACTCACATTAATTGCGTTGCGCTCACTGCCCGCTTTCCAGTCGGGAAACCTGTCG
TGCCAGCGGATCCGCATCTCAATTAGTCAGCAACCATAGTCCCGCCCCTAACTCCGCCCATCCCGCCCCT
AACTCCGCCCAGTTCCGCCCATTCTCCGCCCCATGGCTGACTAATTTTTTTTATTTATGCAGAGGCCGAG
GCCGCCTCGGCCTCTGAGCTATTCCAGAAGTAGTGAGGAGGCTTTTTTGGAGGCCTAGGCTTTTGCAAAA
AGCTAACTTGTTTATTGCAGCTTATAATGGTTACAAATAAAGCAATAGCATCACAAATTTCACAAATAAA
GCATTTTTTTCACTGCATTCTAGTTGTGGTTTGTCCAAACTCATCAATGTATCTTATCATGTCTGGATCC
GCTGCATTAATGAATCGGCCAACGCGCGGGGAGAGGCGGTTTGCGTATTGGGCGCTCTTCCGCTTCCTCG
CTCACTGACTCGCTGCGCTCGGTCGTTCGGCTGCGGCGAGCGGTATCAGCTCACTCAAAGGCGGTAATAC
GGTTATCCACAGAATCAGGGGATAACGCAGGAAAGAACATGTGAGCAAAAGGCCAGCAAAAGGCCAGGAA
CCGTAAAAAGGCCGCGTTGCTGGCGTTTTTCCATAGGCTCCGCCCCCCTGACGAGCATCACAAAAATCGA
CGCTCAAGTCAGAGGTGGCGAAACCCGACAGGACTATAAAGATACCAGGCGTTTCCCCCTGGAAGCTCCC
TCGTGCGCTCTCCTGTTCCGACCCTGCCGCTTACCGGATACCTGTCCGCCTTTCTCCCTTCGGGAAGCGT
GGCGCTTTCTCAATGCTCACGCTGTAGGTATCTCAGTTCGGTGTAGGTCGTTCGCTCCAAGCTGGGCTGT
GTGCACGAACCCCCCGTTCAGCCCGACCGCTGCGCCTTATCCGGTAACTATCGTCTTGAGTCCAACCCGG
TAAGACACGACTTATCGCCACTGGCAGCAGCCACTGGTAACAGGATTAGCAGAGCGAGGTATGTAGGCGG
TGCTACAGAGTTCTTGAAGTGGTGGCCTAACTACGGCTACACTAGAAGGACAGTATTTGGTATCTGCGCT
CTGCTGAAGCCAGTTACCTTCGGAAAAAGAGTTGGTAGCTCTTGATCCGGCAAACAAACCACCGCTGGTA
GCGGTGGTTTTTTTGTTTGCAAGCAGCAGATTACGCGCAGAAAAAAAGGATCTCAAGAAGATCCTTTGAT
CTTTTCTACGGGGTCTGACGCTCAGTGGAACGAAAACTCACGTTAAGGGATTTTGGTCATGAGATTATCA
AAAAGGATCTTCACCTAGATCCTTTTAAATTAAAAATGAAGTTTTAAATCAATCTAAAGTATATATGAGT
AAACTTGGTCTGACAGTTACCAATGCTTAATCAGTGAGGCACCTATCTCAGCGATCTGTCTATTTCGTTC
ATCCATAGTTGCCTGACTCCCCGTCGTGTAGATAACTACGATACGGGAGGGCTTACCATCTGGCCCCAGT
GCTGCAATGATACCGCGAGACCCACGCTCACCGGCTCCAGATTTATCAGCAATAAACCAGCCAGCCGGAA
GGGCCGAGCGCAGAAGTGGTCCTGCAACTTTATCCGCCTCCATCCAGTCTATTAATTGTTGCCGGGAAGC
TAGAGTAAGTAGTTCGCCAGTTAATAGTTTGCGCAACGTTGTTGCCATTGCTACAGGCATCGTGGTGTCA
CGCTCGTCGTTTGGTATGGCTTCATTCAGCTCCGGTTCCCAACGATCAAGGCGAGTTACATGATCCCCCA
TGTTGTGCAAAAAAGCGGTTAGCTCCTTCGGTCCTCCGATCGTTGTCAGAAGTAAGTTGGCCGCAGTGTT
ATCACTCATGGTTATGGCAGCACTGCATAATTCTCTTACTGTCATGCCATCCGTAAGATGCTTTTCTGTG
ACTGGTGAGTACTCAACCAAGTCATTCTGAGAATAGTGTATGCGGCGACCGAGTTGCTCTTGCCCGGCGT
CAATACGGGATAATACCGCGCCACATAGCAGAACTTTAAAAGTGCTCATCATTGGAAAACGTTCTTCGGG
GCGAAAACTCTCAAGGATCTTACCGCTGTTGAGATCCAGTTCGATGTAACCCACTCGTGCACCCAACTGA
TCTTCAGCATCTTTTACTTTCACCAGCGTTTCTGGGTGAGCAAAAACAGGAAGGCAAAATGCCGCAAAAA
AGGGAATAAGGGCGACACGGAAATGTTGAATACTCATACTCTTCCTTTTTCAATATTATTGAAGCATTTA
TCAGGGTTATTGTCTCATGAGCGGATACATATTTGAATGTATTTAGAAAAATAAACAAATAGGGGTTCCG
CGCACATTTCCCCGAAAAGTGCCACCTG
Features (pLannotate 1.2.2; 21 found; start..end, strand, type, name):
      4..383     +  enhancer       CMV enhancer: human cytomegalovirus immediate early enhancer
    386..661     +  promoter       chicken β-actin promoter: No description available
    662..1674    +  intron         chimeric intron: chimera between introns from chicken β-actin and rabbit β-globin
   1762..1875    +  CDS            TOMM20 (fragment): TOM20_HUMAN - Also known as KIAA0016. Experimental evidence at protein level: Swiss-Prot protein existence level 1. Central component of the receptor complex responsible for the recognition and translocation of cytosolically synthesized mitochondrial preproteins. Together with TOM22 functions as the transit peptide receptor at the surface of the mitochondrion outer membrane and facilitates the movement of preproteins into the TOM40 translocation pore (By similarity). Required for the translocation across the mitochondrial outer membrane of cytochrome P450 monooxygenases. From Homo sapiens (Hum
   1894..2211    +  CDS            miniSOG: miniSOG is a basic (constitutively fluorescent) cyan fluorescent protein published in 2011, derived from Arabidopsis thaliana. It requires the cofactor flavin for fluorescence.
   2224..2553    +  CDS            Pvalb: PRVA_RAT - Also known as Pva. Experimental evidence at protein level: Swiss-Prot protein existence level 1. In muscle, parvalbumin is thought to be involved in relaxation after contraction. It binds two calcium ions. From Rattus norvegicus (Rat).
   2566..2865    +  CDS            CALMA_ARBPU (fragment) (sequence partly withheld): Experimental evidence at protein level: Swiss-Prot protein existence level 1. Calmodulin mediates the control of a large number of enzymes, ion channels and other proteins by Ca(2+). Among the enzymes to be stimulated by the calmodulin-Ca(2+) complex are a number of protein kinases and phosphatases. From Arbacia punctulata (Punctuate sea urchin).
   2827..3501    +  CDS            mRFP1: mRFP1 is a basic (constitutively fluorescent) red fluorescent protein published in 2002, derived from Discosoma sp.. It is reported to be a somewhat slowly-maturing monomer with low acid sensitivity.
   3536..3613    +  CDS            HBB (fragment): HBB_PONPY - Experimental evidence at transcript level: Swiss-Prot protein existence level 2. Involved in oxygen transport from the lung to the various peripheral tissues. From Pongo pygmaeus (Bornean orangutan).
   3684..3739    +  polyA_signal   β-globin poly(A) signal: rabbit β-globin polyadenylation signal (Gil and Proudfoot, 1987)
   4122..4138    -  protein_bind   lac operator: The lac repressor binds to the lac operator to inhibit transcription in E. coli. This inhibition can be relieved by adding lactose or isopropyl-β-D-thiogalactopyranoside (IPTG). lac repressor encoded by lacI
   4146..4176    -  promoter       lac promoter: promoter for the E. coli lac operon
   4191..4212    -  protein_bind   CAP binding site: CAP binding activates transcription in the presence of cAMP. E. coli catabolite activator protein
   4225..4264    -  CDS            lacI (fragment): lac repressor; lacI; The lac repressor binds to the lac operator to inhibit transcription in E. coli. This inhibition can be relieved by adding lactose or isopropyl-β-D-thiogalactopyranoside (IPTG).
   4271..4293    +  promoter       SV40 promoter (fragment): SV40 enhancer and early promoter
   4317..4452    +  rep_origin     SV40 ori: SV40 origin of replication
   4472..4606    +  polyA_signal   SV40 poly(A) signal: SV40 polyadenylation signal
   4608..4662    -  CDS            lacI (fragment): lac repressor; lacI; The lac repressor binds to the lac operator to inhibit transcription in E. coli. This inhibition can be relieved by adding lactose or isopropyl-β-D-thiogalactopyranoside (IPTG).
   4845..5433    -  rep_origin     ori: high-copy-number ColE1/pMB1/pBR322/pUC origin of replication
   5604..6464    -  CDS            AmpR: β-lactamase; bla; confers resistance to ampicillin, carbenicillin, and related antibiotics
   6465..6569    -  promoter       AmpR promoter: bla
