>Addgene plasmid #140902 | pCX-NTOM-SpiCee | addgene full sequence | sequence record 304820 | Addgene Partial NGS Result
AGGCGGAGAGGTGCGGCGGCAGCCAATCAGAGCGGCGCGCTCCGAAAGTTTCCTTTTATGGCGAGGCGGC
GGCGGCGGCGGCCCTATAAAAAGCGAAGCGCGCGGCGGGCGGGAGTCGCTGCGCGCTGCCTTCGCCCCGT
GCCCCGCTCCGCCGCCGCCTCGCGCCGCCCGCCCCGGCTCTGACTGACCGCGTTACTCCCACAGGTGAGC
GGGCGGGACGGCCCTTCTCCTCCGGGCTGTAATTAGCGCTTGGTTTAATGACGGCTTGTTTCTTTTCTGT
GGCTGCGTGAAAGCCTTGAGGGGCTCCGGGAGGGCCCTTTGTGCGGGGGGAGCGGCTCGGGGGGTGCGTG
CGTGTGTGTGTGCGTGGGGAGCGCCGCGTGCGGCTCCGCGCTGCCCGGCGGCTGTGAGCGCTGCGGGCGC
GGCGCGGGGCTTTGTGCGCTCCGCAGTGTGCGCGAGGGGAGCGCGGCCGGGGGCGGTGCCCCGCGGTGCG
GGGGGGGCTGCGAGGGGAACAAAGGCTGCGTGCGGGGTGTGTGCGTGGGGGGGTGAGCAGGGGGTGTGGG
CGCGTCGGTCGGGCTGCAACCCCCCCTGCACCCCCCTCCCCGAGTTGCTGAGCACGGCCCGGCTTCGGGT
GCGGGGCTCCGTACGGGGCGTGGCGCGGGGCTCGCCGTGCCGGGCGGGGGGTGGCGGCAGGTGGGGGTGC
CGGGCGGGGCGGGGCCGCCTCGGGCCGGGGAGGGCTCGGGGGAGGGGCGCGGCGGCCCCCGGAGCGCCGG
CGGCTGTCGAGGCGCGGCGAGCCGCAGCCATTGCCTTTTATGGTAATCGTGCGAGAGGGCGCAGGGACTT
CCTTTGTCCCAAATCTGTGCGGAGCCGAAATCTGGGAGGCGCCGCCGCACCCCCTCTAGCGGGCGCGGGG
CGAAGCGGTGCGGCGCCGGCAGGAAGGAAATGGGCGGGGAGGGCCTTCGTGCGTCGCCGCGCCGCCGTCC
CCTTCTCCCTCTCCAGCCTCGGGGCTGTCCGCGGGGGGACGGCTGCCTTCGGGGGGGACGGGGCAGGGCG
GGGTTCGGCTTCTGGCGTGTGACCGGCGGCTCTAGAGCCTCTGCTAACCATGTTCATGCCTTCTTCTTTT
TCCTACAGCTCCTGGGCAACGTGCTGGTTATTGTGCTGTCTCATCATTTTGGCAAAGAATTCTGATATCT
TTAATTAAACCCCGGGCCACCATACATGGTGGGCCGCAACAGCGCGATTGCAGCTGGAGTGTGCGGCGCG
CTGTTCATTGGCTATTGCATTTACTTTGATCGCAAACGCCGCAGCGATCCGAACTTTAAATCTAGATTGG
CTACTACACTTGAACGTATTGAGAAGAACTTTGTCATTACTGACCCAAGATTGCCAGATAATCCCATTAT
ATTCGCGTCCGATAGTTTCTTGCAGTTGACAGAATATAGCCGTGAAGAAATTTTGGGAAGAAACTGCAGG
TTTCTACAAGGTCCTGAAACTGATCGCGCGACAGTGAGAAAAATTAGAGATGCCATAGATAACCAAACAG
AGGTCACTGTTCAGCTGATTAATTATACAAAGAGTGGTAAAAAGTTCTGGAACCTCTTTCACTTGCAGCC
TATGCGAGATCAGAAGGGAGATGTCCAGTACTTTATTGGGGTTCAGTTGGATGGAACTGAGATCGATATG
TCGATGACAGACTTGCTCAGCGCTGAGGACATCAAGAAGGCGATAGGAGCCTTTACTGCTGCAGACTCCT
TCGACCACAAAAAGTTCTTCCAGATGGTGGGCCTGAAGAAAAAGAGTGCGGATGATGTGAAGAAGGTGTT
CCACATTCTGGACAAAGACAAAGATGGCTTCATTGACGAGGATGAGCTGGGGTCCATTCTGAAGGGCTTC
TCCTCAGATGCCAGAGACTTGTCTGCTAAGGAAACAAAGACGCTGATGGCTGCTGGAGACAAGGACGGGG
ATGGCAAGATTGGGGTTGAAGAGTTCTCCACTCTGGTGGCCGAAAGCATCGATCTTAAG
[222 nt withheld, positions 2020-2241]
AGAAAAATGAAAGACACACTTAAGGCGGATCCCGCCACCATGGCCTCCTCCGAGGACGTCATCAAGGAGT
TCATGCGCTTCAAGGTGCGCATGGAGGGCTCCGTGAACGGCCACGAGTTCGAGATCGAGGGCGAGGGCGA
GGGCCGCCCCTACGAGGGCACCCAGACCGCCAAGCTGAAGGTGACCAAGGGCGGCCCCCTGCCCTTCGCC
TGGGACATCCTGTCCCCTCAGTTCCAGTACGGCTCCAAGGCCTACGTGAAGCACCCCGCCGACATCCCCG
ACTACTTGAAGCTGTCCTTCCCCGAGGGCTTCAAGTGGGAGCGCGTGATGAACTTCGAGGATGGCGGCGT
GGTGACCGTGACCCAGGACTCCTCCCTGCAGGACGGCGAGTTCATCTACAAGGTGAAGCTGCGCGGCACC
AACTTCCCCTCCGACGGCCCCGTAATGCAGAAGAAGACCATGGGCTGGGAGGCCTCCACCGAGCGGATGT
ACCCCGAGGACGGCGCCCTGAAGGGCGAGATCAAGATGAGGCTGAAGCTGAAGGACGGCGGCCACTACGA
CGCCGAGGTCAAGACCACCTACATGGCCAAGAAGCCCGTGCAGCTGCCCGGCGCCTACAAGACCGACATC
AAGCTGGACATCACCTCCCACAACGAGGACTACACCATCGTGGAACAGTACGAGCGCGCCGAGGGCCGCC
CCTCCACCGGCGCCTGTACAAGTAAGAATTCTGCAGATAAACGCTAGCGAATTCACTCCTCAGGTGCAGG
CTGCCTATCAGAAGGTGGTGGCTGGTGTGGCCAATGCCCTGGCTCACAAATACCACTGAGATCTTTTTCC
CTCTGCCAAAAATTATGGGGACATCATGAAGCCCCTTGAGCATCTGACTTCTGGCTAATAAAGGAAATTT
ATTTTCATTGCAATAGTGTGTTGGAATTTTTTGTGTCTCTCACTCGGAAGGACATATGGGAGGGCAAATC
ATTTAAAACATCAGAATGAGTATTTGGTTTAGAGTTTGGCAACATATGCCCATATGCTGGCTGCCATGAA
CAAAGGTTGGCTATAAAGAGGTCATCAGTATATGAAACAGCCCCCTGCTGTCCATTCCTTATTCCATAGA
AAAGCCTTGACTTGAGGTTAGATTTTTTTTATATTTTGTTTTGTGTTATTTTTTTCTTTAACATCCCTAA
AATTTTCCTTACATGTTTTACTAGCCAGATTTTTCCTCCTCTCCTGACTACTCCCAGTCATAGCTGTCCC
TCTTCTCTTATGGAGATCCCTCGACCTGCAGCCCAAGCTTGGCGTAATCATGGTCATAGCTGTTTCCTGT
GTGAAATTGTTATCCGCTCACAATTCCACACAACATACGAGCCGGAAGCATAAAGTGTAAAGCCTGGGGT
GCCTAATGAGTGAGCTAACTCACATTAATTGCGTTGCGCTCACTGCCCGCTTTCCAGTCGGGAAACCTGT
CGTGCCAGCGGATCCGCATCTCAATTAGTCAGCAACCATAGTCCCGCCCCTAACTCCGCCCATCCCGCCC
CTAACTCCGCCCAGTTCCGCCCATTCTCCGCCCCATGGCTGACTAATTTTTTTTATTTATGCAGAGGCCG
AGGCCGCCTCGGCCTCTGAGCTATTCCAGAAGTAGTGAGGAGGCTTTTTTGGAGGCCTAGGCTTTTGCAA
AAAGCTAACTTGTTTATTGCAGCTTATAATGGTTACAAATAAAGCAATAGCATCACAAATTTCACAAATA
AAGCATTTTTTTCACTGCATTCTAGTTGTGGTTTGTCCAAACTCATCAATGTATCTTATCATGTCTGGAT
CCGCTGCATTAATGAATCGGCCAACGCGCGGGGAGAGGCGGTTTGCGTATTGGGCGCTCTTCCGCTTCCT
CGCTCACTGACTCGCTGCGCTCGGTCGTTCGGCTGCGGCGAGCGGTATCAGCTCACTCAAAGGCGGTAAT
ACGGTTATCCACAGAATCAGGGGATAACGCAGGAAAGAACATGTGAGCAAAAGGCCAGCAAAAGGCCAGG
AACCGTAAAAAGGCCGCGTTGCTGGCGTTTTTCCATAGGCTCCGCCCCCCTGACGAGCATCACAAAAATC
GACGCTCAAGTCAGAGGTGGCGAAACCCGACAGGACTATAAAGATACCAGGCGTTTCCCCCTGGAAGCTC
CCTCGTGCGCTCTCCTGTTCCGACCCTGCCGCTTACCGGATACCTGTCCGCCTTTCTCCCTTCGGGAAGC
GTGGCGCTTTCTCATAGCTCACGCTGTAGGTATCTCAGTTCGGTGTAGGTCGTTCGCTCCAAGCTGGGCT
GTGTGCACGAACCCCCCGTTCAGCCCGACCGCTGCGCCTTATCCGGTAACTATCGTCTTGAGTCCAACCC
GGTAAGACACGACTTATCGCCACTGGCAGCAGCCACTGGTAACAGGATTAGCAGAGCGAGGTATGTAGGC
GGTGCTACAGAGTTCTTGAAGTGGTGGCCTAACTACGGCTACACTAGAAGAACAGTATTTGGTATCTGCG
CTCTGCTGAAGCCAGTTACCTTCGGAAAAAGAGTTGGTAGCTCTTGATCCGGCAAACAAACCACCGCTGG
TAGCGGTGGTTTTTTTGTTTGCAAGCAGCAGATTACGCGCAGAAAAAAAGGATCTCAAGAAGATCCTTTG
ATCTTTTCTACGGGGTCTGACGCTCAGTGGAACGAAAACTCACGTTAAGGGATTTTGGTCATGAGATTAT
CAAAAAGGATCTTCACCTAGATCCTTTTAAATTAAAAATGAAGTTTTAAATCAATCTAAAGTATATATGA
GTAAACTTGGTCTGACAGTTACCAATGCTTAATCAGTGAGGCACCTATCTCAGCGATCTGTCTATTTCGT
TCATCCATAGTTGCCTGACTCCCCGTCGTGTAGATAACTACGATACGGGAGGGCTTACCATCTGGCCCCA
GTGCTGCAATGATACCGCGAGACCCACGCTCACCGGCTCCAGATTTATCAGCAATAAACCAGCCAGCCGG
AAGGGCCGAGCGCAGAAGTGGTCCTGCAACTTTATCCGCCTCCATCCAGTCTATTAATTGTTGCCGGGAA
GCTAGAGTAAGTAGTTCGCCAGTTAATAGTTTGCGCAACGTTGTTGCCATTGCTACAGGCATCGTGGTGT
CACGCTCGTCGTTTGGTATGGCTTCATTCAGCTCCGGTTCCCAACGATCAAGGCGAGTTACATGATCCCC
CATGTTGTGCAAAAAAGCGGTTAGCTCCTTCGGTCCTCCGATCGTTGTCAGAAGTAAGTTGGCCGCAGTG
TTATCACTCATGGTTATGGCAGCACTGCATAATTCTCTTACTGTCATGCCATCCGTAAGATGCTTTTCTG
TGACTGGTGAGTACTCAACCAAGTCATTCTGAGAATAGTGTATGCGGCGACCGAGTTGCTCTTGCCCGGC
GTCAATACGGGATAATACCGCGCCACATAGCAGAACTTTAAAAGTGCTCATCATTGGAAAACGTTCTTCG
GGGCGAAAACTCTCAAGGATCTTACCGCTGTTGAGATCCAGTTCGATGTAACCCACTCGTGCACCCAACT
GATCTTCAGCATCTTTTACTTTCACCAGCGTTTCTGGGTGAGCAAAAACAGGAAGGCAAAATGCCGCAAA
AAAGGGAATAAGGGCGACACGGAAATGTTGAATACTCATACTCTTCCTTTTTCAATATTATTGAAGCATT
TATCAGGGTTATTGTCTCATGAGCGGATACATATTTGAATGTATTTAGAAAAATAAACAAATAGGGGTTC
CGCGCACATTTCCCCGAAAAGTGCCACCTGGGTCGACATTGATTATTGACTAGTTATTAATAGTAATCAA
TTACGGGGTCATTAGTTCATAGCCCATATATGGAGTTCCGCGTTACATAACTTACGGTAAATGGCCCGCC
TGGCTGACCGCCCAACGACCCCCGCCCATTGACGTCAATAATGACGTATGTTCCCATAGTAACGCCAATA
GGGACTTTCCATTGACGTCAATGGGTGGAGTATTTACGGTAAACTGCCCACTTGGCAGTACATCAAGTGT
ATCATATGCCAAGTACGCCCCCTATTGACGTCAATGACGGTAAATGGCCCGCCTGGCATTATGCCCAGTA
CATGACCTTATGGGACTTTCCTACTTGGCAGTACATCTACGTATTAGTCATCGCTATTACCATGGTCGAG
GTGAGCCCCACGTTCTGCTTCACTCTCCCCATCTCCCCCCCCTCCCCACCCCCAATTTTGTATTTATTTA
TTTTTTAATTATTTTGTGCAGCGATGGGGGCGGGGGGGGGGGGGGCGCGCGCCAGGCGGGGCGGGGCGGG
GCGAGGGGCGGGGCGGGGCG
Features (pLannotate 1.2.2; 21 found; start..end, strand, type, name):
    112..1128    +  intron         chimeric intron: chimera between introns from chicken β-actin and rabbit β-globin
   1216..1329    +  CDS            TOMM20 (fragment): TOM20_HUMAN - Also known as KIAA0016. Experimental evidence at protein level: Swiss-Prot protein existence level 1. Central component of the receptor complex responsible for the recognition and translocation of cytosolically synthesized mitochondrial preproteins. Together with TOM22 functions as the transit peptide receptor at the surface of the mitochondrion outer membrane and facilitates the movement of preproteins into the TOM40 translocation pore (By similarity). Required for the translocation across the mitochondrial outer membrane of cytochrome P450 monooxygenases. From Homo sapiens (Hum
   1348..1665    +  CDS            miniSOG: miniSOG is a basic (constitutively fluorescent) cyan fluorescent protein published in 2011, derived from Arabidopsis thaliana. It requires the cofactor flavin for fluorescence.
   1678..2007    +  CDS            Pvalb: PRVA_RAT - Also known as Pva. Experimental evidence at protein level: Swiss-Prot protein existence level 1. In muscle, parvalbumin is thought to be involved in relaxation after contraction. It binds two calcium ions. From Rattus norvegicus (Rat).
   2020..2319    +  CDS            CALMA_ARBPU (fragment) (sequence partly withheld): Experimental evidence at protein level: Swiss-Prot protein existence level 1. Calmodulin mediates the control of a large number of enzymes, ion channels and other proteins by Ca(2+). Among the enzymes to be stimulated by the calmodulin-Ca(2+) complex are a number of protein kinases and phosphatases. From Arbacia punctulata (Punctuate sea urchin).
   2281..2955    +  CDS            mRFP1: mRFP1 is a basic (constitutively fluorescent) red fluorescent protein published in 2002, derived from Discosoma sp.. It is reported to be a somewhat slowly-maturing monomer with low acid sensitivity.
   2990..3067    +  CDS            HBB (fragment): HBB_PONPY - Experimental evidence at transcript level: Swiss-Prot protein existence level 2. Involved in oxygen transport from the lung to the various peripheral tissues. From Pongo pygmaeus (Bornean orangutan).
   3138..3193    +  polyA_signal   β-globin poly(A) signal: rabbit β-globin polyadenylation signal (Gil and Proudfoot, 1987)
   3578..3594    -  protein_bind   lac operator: The lac repressor binds to the lac operator to inhibit transcription in E. coli. This inhibition can be relieved by adding lactose or isopropyl-β-D-thiogalactopyranoside (IPTG). lac repressor encoded by lacI
   3602..3632    -  promoter       lac promoter: promoter for the E. coli lac operon
   3647..3668    -  protein_bind   CAP binding site: CAP binding activates transcription in the presence of cAMP. E. coli catabolite activator protein
   3681..3720    -  CDS            lacI (fragment): lac repressor; lacI; The lac repressor binds to the lac operator to inhibit transcription in E. coli. This inhibition can be relieved by adding lactose or isopropyl-β-D-thiogalactopyranoside (IPTG).
   3727..3749    +  promoter       SV40 promoter (fragment): SV40 enhancer and early promoter
   3773..3908    +  rep_origin     SV40 ori: SV40 origin of replication
   3928..4062    +  polyA_signal   SV40 poly(A) signal: SV40 polyadenylation signal
   4064..4118    -  CDS            lacI (fragment): lac repressor; lacI; The lac repressor binds to the lac operator to inhibit transcription in E. coli. This inhibition can be relieved by adding lactose or isopropyl-β-D-thiogalactopyranoside (IPTG).
   4301..4889    -  rep_origin     ori: high-copy-number ColE1/pMB1/pBR322/pUC origin of replication
   5060..5920    -  CDS            AmpR: β-lactamase; bla; confers resistance to ampicillin, carbenicillin, and related antibiotics
   5921..6025    -  promoter       AmpR promoter: bla
   6056..6435    +  enhancer       CMV enhancer: human cytomegalovirus immediate early enhancer
   6437..111     +  promoter       chicken β-actin promoter (across the origin): No description available
