[The description below was written by a language model from this plasmid's Addgene catalogue record and pLannotate feature annotations shown in this document.]
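Description:
pCX-NTOM-SpiCee is a mammalian expression plasmid built on the pCX backbone. It is propagated in E. coli as a high-copy plasmid through a ColE1/pUC-type origin and selected with ampicillin via the β-lactamase gene (AmpR) under its own promoter. Expression in mammalian cells is driven by the CAG promoter, annotated here as its three usual parts: the CMV immediate-early enhancer, the chicken β-actin promoter and a chimeric chicken β-actin/rabbit β-globin intron. Transcripts are terminated by a rabbit β-globin polyadenylation signal; the short HBB-like fragment just upstream of it is probably residual globin sequence from the vector's 3′ region. The backbone also carries an SV40 origin with an SV40 poly(A) signal, plus remnants of lac promoter/operator and lacI sequence. No mammalian selection marker is annotated.

The synthetic insert encodes a single fusion protein. An N-terminal fragment of human TOMM20, a receptor of the mitochondrial outer membrane, gives the "NTOM" mitochondrial targeting. It is followed by a region annotated as miniSOG, then rat parvalbumin and a calmodulin-like fragment, which are both calcium-binding modules, and a C-terminal mRFP1 tag for red fluorescent visualisation. The catalogue entry does not mention the miniSOG segment or explain its role. According to the record, SpiCee acts as a genetically encoded calcium buffer ("calcium sponge") that prevents downstream signalling, and this variant confines that buffering to mitochondria for subcellular manipulation of calcium. The depositor sequence and the repository's sequencing result differ by a few nucleotides in length and in their start point, but they show the same features in the same order.
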