Addgene plasmid #140902: pCX-NTOM-SpiCee
Purpose: mammalian expression of NTOM-SpiCee, a mitochondria-targeted variant of the calcium buffer SpiCee that prevents downstream signaling
Depositing lab: Xavier Nicol. Publication: SpiCee: A Genetic Tool for Subcellular and Cell-Specific Calcium Manipulation. Ros O, Baudet S, Zagar Y, Loulier K, Roche F, Couvet S, Aghaie A, Atkins M, Louail A, Petit C, Metin C, Mechulam Y, Nicol X. Cell Rep. 2020 Jul 21;32(3):107934. doi: 10.1016/j.celrep.2020.107934. PubMed 32697983.
Backbone
  Vector backbone: pCX
  Vector type: Mammalian Expression
Growth in bacteria
  Bacterial resistance: Ampicillin, 100 μg/mL
  Growth temperature: 37°C
  Growth strain: DH5alpha
  Copy number: High Copy
Gene/Insert
  Gene/Insert name: NTOM-SpiCee (alt name: NTOM-Calcium Sponge)
  Species: Synthetic
  Promoter: CAG
  Tag / fusion protein: mRFP (C terminal on insert)
  Cloning method: Unknown
  Sequencing primers: 5′ Unknown
Terms and licenses: Academic/Nonprofit Terms; Industry Terms: Not Available to Industry
How to cite: pCX-NTOM-SpiCee was a gift from Xavier Nicol (Addgene plasmid # 140902 ; http://n2t.net/addgene:140902 ; RRID:Addgene_140902)
